>Addgene plasmid #53631 | BLMA-c800 | depositor partial sequence | sequence record 83759 | insert sequence
ATGCACCATCATCATCATCATTCTTCTGGTGTAGATCTGGGTACCGAGAACCTGTACTTCCAATCCATGT
CCAGAAATCTGAAACATGAGCGTTTCCAAAGTCTTAGTTTTCCTCATACAAAGGAAATGATGAAGATTTT
TCATAAAAAATTTGGCCTGCATAATTTTAGAACTAATCAGCTAGAGGCGATCAATGCTGCACTGCTTGGT
GAAGACTGTTTTATCCTGATGCCGACTGGAGGTGGTAAGAGTTTGTGTTACCAGCTCCCTGCCTGTGTTT
CTCCTGGGGTCACTGTTGTCATTTCTCCCTTGAGATCACTTATCGTAGATCAAGTCCAAAAGCTGACTTC
CTTGGATATTCCAGCTACATATCTGACAGGTGATAAGACTGACTCAGAAGCTACAAATATTTACCTCCAG
TTATCAAAAAAAGACCCAATCATAAAACTTCTATATGTCACTCCAGAAAAGATCTGTGCAAGTAACAGAC
TCATTTCTACTCTGGAGAATCTCTATGAGAGGAAGCTCTTGGCACGTTTTGTTATTGATGAAGCACATTG
TGTCAGTCAGTGGGGACATGATTTTCGTCAAGATTACAAAAGAATGAATATGCTTCGCCAGAAGTTTCCT
TCTGTTCCGGTGATGGCTCTTACGGCCACAGCTAATCCCAGGGTACAGAAGGACATCCTGACTCAGCTGA
AGATTCTCAGACCTCAGGTGTTTAGCATGAGCTTTAACAGACATAATCTGAAATACTATGTATTACCGAA
AAAGCCTAAAAAGGTGGCATTTGATTGCCTAGAATGGATCAGAAAGCACCACCCATATGATTCAGGGATA
ATTTACTGCCTCTCCAGGCGAGAATGTGACACCATGGCTGACACGTTACAGAGAGATGGGCTCGCTGCTC
TTGCTTACCATGCTGGCCTCAGTGATTCTGCCAGAGATGAAGTGCAGCAGAAGTGGATTAATCAGGATGG
CTGTCAGGTTATCTGTGCTACAATTGCATTTGGAATGGGGATTGACAAACCGGACGTGCGATTTGTGATT
CATGCATCTCTCCCTAAATCTGTGGAGGGTTACTACCAAGAATCTGGCAGAGCTGGAAGAGATGGGGAAA
TATCTCACTGCCTGCTTTTCTATACCTATCATGATGTGACCAGACTGAAAAGACTTATAATGATGGAAAA
AGATGGAAACCATCATACAAGAGAAACTCACTTCAATAATTTGTATAGCATGGTACATTACTGTGAAAAT
ATAACGGAATGCAGGAGAATACAGCTTTTGGCCTACTTTGGTGAAAATGGATTTAATCCTGATTTTTGTA
AGAAACACCCAGATGTTTCTTGTGATAATTGCTGTAAAACAAAGGATTATAAAACAAGAGATGTGACTGA
CGATGTGAAAAGTATTGTAAGATTTGTTCAAGAACATAGTTCATCACAAGGAATGAGAAATATAAAACAT
GTAGGTCCTTCTGGAAGATTTACTATGAATATGCTGGTCGACATTTTCTTGGGGAGTAAGAGTGCAAAAA
TCCAGTCAGGTATATTTGGAAAAGGATCTGCTTATTCACGACACAATGCCGAAAGACTTTTTAAAAAGCT
GATACTTGACAAGATTTTGGATGAAGACTTATATATCAATGCCAATGACCAGGCGATCGCTTATGTGATG
CTCGGAAATAAAGCCCAAACTGTACTAAATGGCAATTTAAAGGTAGACTTTATGGAAACAGAAAATTCCA
GCAGTGTGAAAAAACAAAAAGCGTTAGTAGCAAAAGTGTCTCAGAGGGAAGAGATGGTTAAAAAATGTCT
TGGAGAACTTACAGAAGTCTGCAAATCTCTGGGGAAAGTTTTTGGTGTCCATTACTTCAATATTTTTAAT
ACCGTCACTCTCAAGAAGCTTGCAGAATCTTTATCTTCTGATCCTGAGGTTTTGCTTCAAATTGATGGTG
TTACTGAAGACAAACTGGAAAAATATGGTGCGGAAGTGATTTCAGTATTACAGAAATACTCTGAATGGAC
ATCGCCAGCTGAAGACAGTTCCCCAGGGATGTCCGAGAATTTGTATTTCCAATCCGGTGGCGGTCTGAAC
GACATCTTCGAGGCTCAGAAAATCGAATGGCACGAATGA
