>Addgene plasmid #53631 | BLMA-c800 | addgene partial sequence | sequence record 86602 | T7 5'-TAATACGACTCACTATAGGG-3'
AATAATTTTGTTTAACTTTAAGAAGGAGATATACATATGCACCATCATCATCATCATTCTTCTGGTGTAG
ATCTGGGTACCGAGAACCTGTACTTCCAATCCATGTCCAGAAATCTGAAACATGAGCGTTTCCAAAGTCT
TAGTTTTCCTCATACAAAGGAAATGATGAAGATTTTTCATAAAAAATTTGGCCTGCATAATTTTAGAACT
AATCAGCTAGAGGCGATCAATGCTGCACTGCTTGGTGAAGACTGTTTTATCCTGATGCCGACTGGAGGTG
GTAAGAGTTTGTGTTACCAGCTCCCTGCCTGTGTTTCTCCTGGGGTCACTGTTGTCATTTCTCCCTTGAG
ATCACTTATCGTAGATCAAGTCCAAAAGCTGACTTCCTTGGATATTCCAGCTACATATCTGACAGGTGAT
AAGACTGACTCAGAAGCTACAAATATTTACCTCCAGTTATCAAAAAAAGACCCAATCATAAAACTTCTAT
ATGTCACTCCAGAAAAGATCTGTGCAAGTAACAGACTCATTTCTACTCTGGAGAATCTCTATGAGAGGAA
GCTCTTGGCACGTTTTGTTATTGATGAAGCACATTGTGTCAGTCAGTGGGGACATGATTTTCGTCAAGAT
TACAAAAGAATGAATATGCTTCGCCAGAAGTTTCCTTCTGTTCCGGTGATGGCTCTTACGGCCACAGCTA
ATCCCAGGGTACAGAAGGACATCCTGACTCAGCTGAAGATTCTCAGACCTCAGGTGTTTAGCATGAGCTT
TAACAGACATAATCTGAAATACTATGTATTACCGAAAAAGCCTAAAAAGGTGGCATTTGATTGCCTAGAA
TGGATCAGAAAGCACCACCCATATGATTCAGGGATAATTTACTGCCTCTCCAGGCGAGAATGTGACACCA
TGGCTGACACGTTACAGAGAGATGGGCTCGCTGCTCTTGCTTACCATGCTGGCCTCAGTGATTCTGCCAG
AGATGAAGTGCA
