>Addgene plasmid #53631 | BLMA-c800 | addgene partial sequence | sequence record 90065 | T7term 5'-GCTAGTTATTGCTCAGCGG-3'
CTTTCGGGCTTTGTTAGCAGCCGGATCTCAGTGGTGGTGGTGGTGGTGCTCGAGTGCGGCCGCAAGCTTG
TCGACGGAGCTCGAATTCGGATCTTCACTTATCGTCGTCATCCTTGTAATCAGATCCGTATCCACCTTTA
CTGTCATTCGTGCCATTCGATTTTCTGAGCCTCGAAGATGTCGTTCAGACCGCCACCGGATTGGAAATAC
AAATTCTCGGACATCCCTGGGGAACTGTCTTCAGCTGGCGATGTCCATTCAGAGTATTTCTGTAATACTG
AAATCACTTCCGCACCATATTTTTCCAGTTTGTCTTCAGTAACACCATCAATTTGAAGCAAAACCTCAGG
ATCAGAAGATAAAGATTCTGCAAGCTTCTTGAGAGTGACGGTATTAAAAATATTGAAGTAATGGACACCA
AAAACTTTCCCCAGAGATTTGCAGACTTCTGTAAGTTCTCCAAGACATTTTTTAACCATCTCTTCCCTCT
GAGACACTTTTGCTACTAACGCTTTTTGTTTTTTCACACTGCTGGAATTTTCTGTTTCCATAAAGTCTAC
CTTTAAATTGCCATTTAGTACAGTTTGGGCTTTATTTCCGAGCATCACATAAGCGATCGCCTGGTCATTG
GCATTGATATATAAGTCTTCATCCAAAATCTTGTCAAGTATCAGCTTTTTAAAAAGTCTTTCGGCATTGT
GTCGTGAATAAGCAGATCCTTTTCCAAATATACCTGACTGGATTTTTGCACTCTTACTCCCCAAGAAAAT
GTCGACCAGCATATTCATAGTAAATCTTCCAGAAGGACCTACATGTTTTATATTTCTCATTCCTTGTGAT
GAACTATGTTCTTGAACAAATCTTACAATACTTTTCACATCGTCAGTCACATCTCTTGTTTTATAATCC
