[The description below was written by a language model from this plasmid's Addgene catalogue record.]
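Description:
BLMA-c800 is a bacterial expression plasmid built on the pNIC-NHT-CTB backbone from the Structural Genomics Consortium and designed for recombinant protein production in E. coli. It is a high-copy plasmid selected with kanamycin. The record lists a general cloning strain for propagation and a BL21(DE3)-derived strain carrying a rare-codon tRNA helper plasmid for expression. The DE3 host supplies the T7 RNA polymerase needed to drive the plasmid's T7 promoter. No feature table is provided, so the origin of replication and other backbone elements are not stated beyond these catalogue fields.

The insert, named BLMA, is about 2.1 kb and was introduced by ligation-independent cloning. The record does not name the source organism or spell out the gene name, though the alternative names link it to a protein sequence entry and a deposited crystal structure. The depositor notes that the construct was made for structure determination and may not encode the full open reading frame, so it should be regarded as a crystallisation-oriented fragment rather than the complete protein. The coding sequence is flanked by tags at both ends: an N-terminal hexahistidine tag followed by a TEV protease site, and a C-terminal TEV site followed by a biotin tag, presumably a biotin acceptor sequence. The His tag allows immobilised-metal affinity purification, and the biotin tag allows capture or immobilisation on streptavidin-type reagents. Because both tags are removable with TEV protease, the purified protein can be obtained nearly tag-free. The construct is suited to producing purified BLMA protein for structural and biophysical or binding studies.
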