Addgene plasmid #53631: BLMA-c800
Purpose: bacterial expression plasmid
Depositing lab: Nicola Burgess-Brown. Depositing organization: University of Oxford.
Backbone
  Vector backbone: pNIC-NHT-CTB
  Backbone manufacturer: SGC
  Vector type: Bacterial Expression
Growth in bacteria
  Bacterial resistance: Kanamycin, 50 μg/mL
  Growth temperature: 37°C
  Growth strain: Mach1 ; BL21(DE3)-R3-pRARE2
  Copy number: High Copy
Gene/Insert
  Gene/Insert name: BLMA (alt names: 4CGZ; gi|4557365)
  Insert size (bp): 2139
  Mutation: Bacterial expression for structure determination; may not be full ORF, see comments
  Promoter: T7
  Tag / fusion protein: His-Tev (N terminal on insert)
  Cloning method: Ligation Independent Cloning
  Sequencing primers: 5′ T7; 3′ T7-term
Terms and licenses: Academic/Nonprofit Terms; Industry Terms: Not Available to Industry
Depositor comments: N-terminal His6, Tev, C-terminal TEV, Biotin; both cleaved by TEV http://www.thesgc.org/structures/4CGZ/ Use BL21(DE3)-R3-pRARE2 strain for expression.
How to cite: BLMA-c800 was a gift from Nicola Burgess-Brown (Addgene plasmid # 53631 ; http://n2t.net/addgene:53631 ; RRID:Addgene_53631)
